>Addgene plasmid #186059 | pTR-457 tNGFR-P2A-STAT1 | addgene full sequence | sequence record 367273 | Addgene NGS Result
GCCCTTTCGTCTCGCGCGTTTCGGTGATGACGGTGAAAACCTCTGACACATGCAGCTCCCGGAGACGGTC
ACAGCTTGTCTGTAAGCGGATGCCGGGAGCAGACAAGCCCGTCAGGGCGCGTCAGCGGGTGTTGGCGGGT
GTCGGGGCTGGCTTAACTATGCGGCATCAGAGCAGATTGTACTGAGAGTGCACCATATGCGGTGTGAAAT
ACCGCACAGATGCGTAAGGAGAAAATACCGCATCAGGCGCCATTCGCCATTCAGGCTGCGCAACTGTTGG
GAAGGGCGATCGGTGCGGGCCTCTTCGCTATTACGCCAGCTGGCGAAAGGGGGATGTGCTGCAAGGCGAT
TAAGTTGGGTAACGCCAGGGTTTTCCCAGTCACGACGTTGTAAAACGACGGCCAGTGAATTCGAGCTCGG
TACCCGGGGAGTGGTGAAAACAGACAATAATGAAAATAAAATATGTGGTAGGTCAGATGGTGGTGTAAGT
ACTATGAAGAAAAATAAACCAGGGAAAAGAGAGAGCATGTTTCCAGGGTGGGAGGTGGTTGCAGTTTAAA
TAAAAGAGGCCAGAGAAGGCTGCCCTGATATGTTGACAATAAGCAAAGACATGAAGATGTGTTTCGTGGA
GGAGAAAAAAAGTTCATCCCCAAACTCAATTAAAAACAGGCTTTAGACTATAAATGCCATTTAAATAAAA
TATTCCTGGGACAAACTATGTTTTGGATTAAGCAAGATATTTAAGAGTACAACCTGATGCTAGGAAGGCT
TTCTTTGGAGCTATGGTTTCCATATACATAGAAAGAATGTATATTCTTTTTCCCTATAGGATGGGGGCAG
GTGCCACTGGCCGCGCCATGGACGGGCCGCGCCTGCTGCTGTTGCTGCTTCTGGGGGTGTCCCTTGGAGG
TGCCAAGGAGGCATGCCCCACAGGCCTGTACACACACAGCGGTGAGTGCTGCAAAGCCTGCAACCTGGGC
GAGGGTGTGGCCCAGCCTTGTGGAGCCAACCAGACCGTGTGTGAGCCCTGCCTGGACAGCGTGACGTTCT
CCGACGTGGTGAGCGCGACCGAGCCGTGCAAGCCGTGCACCGAGTGCGTGGGGCTCCAGAGCATGTCGGC
GCCATGCGTGGAGGCCGACGACGCCGTGTGCCGCTGCGCCTACGGCTACTACCAGGATGAGACGACTGGG
CGCTGCGAGGCGTGCCGCGTGTGCGAGGCGGGCTCGGGCCTCGTGTTCTCCTGCCAGGACAAGCAGAACA
CCGTGTGCGAGGAGTGCCCCGACGGCACGTATTCCGACGAGGCCAACCACGTGGACCCGTGCCTGCCCTG
CACCGTGTGCGAGGACACCGAGCGCCAGCTCCGCGAGTGCACACGCTGGGCCGACGCCGAGTGCGAGGAG
ATCCCTGGCCGTTGGATTACACGGTCCACACCCCCAGAGGGCTCGGACAGCACAGCCCCCAGCACCCAGG
AGCCTGAGGCACCTCCAGAACAAGACCTCATAGCCAGCACGGTGGCAGGTGTGGTGACCACAGTGATGGG
CAGCTCCCAGCCCGTGGTGACCCGAGGCACCACCGACAACCTCATCCCTGTCTATTGCTCCATCCTGGCT
GCTGTGGTTGTGGGTCTTGTGGCCTACATAGCCTTCAAGAGGTGGAACAGCCGCGCCAAGCGCTCGGGTT
CGGGTGCCACCAACTTCAGCCTGCTGAAGCAGGCCGGCGACGTGGAGGAGAACCCCGGCCCCTCTCAGTG
GTACGAACTTCAGCAGCTTGACTCAAAATTCCTGGAGCAGGTTCACCAGCTTTATGATGACAGTTTTCCC
ATGGAAATCAGACAGTACCTGGCACAGTGGTTAGAAAAGCAAGACTGGTAAGGAAAATTCACTAGACAGA
AGAAGAAGTTTACACCTTAAAAGTACTGGTTGATTAAGTGACTTGGGGCCATGTTTACTGGAAGATGAAT
TCCATCAATGGCCACTGGAATTATTTGTTGTAGAAAAGTTTGTTGATTTAAAAAATGACTCAACAAAGTT
GAGCCAAAAAGTGTCTCAACAAAGTTAAGTATATTAGTCATTAAGCACTTTTATACAGTTTTGCCAAATT
TAATTTATGATAGATATTCCTAAATGCTTTGGACAAGTTACGGATCCTCTAGAGTCGACCTGCAGGCATG
CAAGCTTGGCGTAATCATGGTCATAGCTGTTTCCTGTGTGAAATTGTTATCCGCTCACAATTCCACACAA
CATACGAGCCGGAAGCATAAAGTGTAAAGCCTGGGGTGCCTAATGAGTGAGCTAACTCACATTAATTGCG
TTGCGCTCACTGCCCGCTTTCCAGTCGGGAAACCTGTCGTGCCAGCTGCATTAATGAATCGGCCAACGCG
CGGGGAGAGGCGGTTTGCGTATTGGGCGCTCTTCCGCTTCCTCGCTCACTGACTCGCTGCGCTCGGTCGT
TCGGCTGCGGCGAGCGGTATCAGCTCACTCAAAGGCGGTAATACGGTTATCCACAGAATCAGGGGATAAC
GCAGGAAAGAACATGTGAGCAAAAGGCCAGCAAAAGGCCAGGAACCGTAAAAAGGCCGCGTTGCTGGCGT
TTTTCCATAGGCTCCGCCCCCCTGACGAGCATCACAAAAATCGACGCTCAAGTCAGAGGTGGCGAAACCC
GACAGGACTATAAAGATACCAGGCGTTTCCCCCTGGAAGCTCCCTCGTGCGCTCTCCTGTTCCGACCCTG
CCGCTTACCGGATACCTGTCCGCCTTTCTCCCTTCGGGAAGCGTGGCGCTTTCTCATAGCTCACGCTGTA
GGTATCTCAGTTCGGTGTAGGTCGTTCGCTCCAAGCTGGGCTGTGTGCACGAACCCCCCGTTCAGCCCGA
CCGCTGCGCCTTATCCGGTAACTATCGTCTTGAGTCCAACCCGGTAAGACACGACTTATCGCCACTGGCA
GCAGCCACTGGTAACAGGATTAGCAGAGCGAGGTATGTAGGCGGTGCTACAGAGTTCTTGAAGTGGTGGC
CTAACTACGGCTACACTAGAAGAACAGTATTTGGTATCTGCGCTCTGCTGAAGCCAGTTACCTTCGGAAA
AAGAGTTGGTAGCTCTTGATCCGGCAAACAAACCACCGCTGGTAGCGGTGGTTTTTTTGTTTGCAAGCAG
CAGATTACGCGCAGAAAAAAAGGATCTCAAGAAGATCCTTTGATCTTTTCTACGGGGTCTGACGCTCAGT
GGAACGAAAACTCACGTTAAGGGATTTTGGTCATGAGATTATCAAAAAGGATCTTCACCTAGATCCTTTT
AAATTAAAAATGAAGTTTTAAATCAATCTAAAGTATATATGAGTAAACTTGGTCTGACAGTTACCAATGC
TTAATCAGTGAGGCACCTATCTCAGCGATCTGTCTATTTCGTTCATCCATAGTTGCCTGACTCCCCGTCG
TGTAGATAACTACGATACGGGAGGGCTTACCATCTGGCCCCAGTGCTGCAATGATACCGCGAGACCCACG
CTCACCGGCTCCAGATTTATCAGCAATAAACCAGCCAGCCGGAAGGGCCGAGCGCAGAAGTGGTCCTGCA
ACTTTATCCGCCTCCATCCAGTCTATTAATTGTTGCCGGGAAGCTAGAGTAAGTAGTTCGCCAGTTAATA
GTTTGCGCAACGTTGTTGCCATTGCTACAGGTATCGTGGTGTCACGCTCGTCGTTTGGTATGGCTTCATT
CAGCTCCGGTTCCCAACGATCAAGGCGAGTTACATGATCCCCCATGTTGTGCAAAAAAGCGGTTAGCTCC
TTCGGTCCTCCGATCGTTGTCAGAAGTAAGTTGGCCGCAGTGTTATCACTCATGGTTATGGCAGCACTGC
ATAATTCTCTTACTGTCATGCCATCCGTAAGATGCTTTTCTGTGACTGGTGAGTACTCAACCAAGTCATT
CTGAGAATAGTGTATGCGGCGACCGAGTTGCTCTTGCCCGGCGTCAATACGGGATAATACCGCGCCACAT
AGCAGAACTTTAAAAGTGCTCATCATTGGAAAACGTTCTTCGGGGCGAAAACTCTCAAGGATCTTACCGC
TGTTGAGATCCAGTTCGATGTAACCCACTCGTGCACCCAACTGATCTTCAGCATCTTTTACTTTCACCAG
CGTTTCTGGGTGAGCAAAAACAGGAAGGCAAAATGCCGCAAAAAAGGGAATAAGGGCGACACGGAAATGT
TGAATACTCATACTCTTCCTTTTTCAATATTATTGAAGCATTTATCAGGGTTATTGTCTCATGAGCGGAT
ACATATTTGAATGTATTTAGAAAAATAAACAAATAGGGGTTCCGCGCACATTTCCCCGAAAAGTGCCACC
TGACGTCTAAGAAACCATTATTATCATGACATTAACCTATAAAAATAGGCGTATCACGAG
Features (pLannotate 1.2.2; 13 found; start..end, strand, type, name):
     11..46      +  CDS            rop (fragment): Rop protein, which maintains plasmids at low copy number; rop
    148..247     +  misc_feature   bom (fragment): basis of mobility region from pBR322
    253..410     -  CDS            lacZα (fragment): LacZα fragment of β-galactosidase; lacZ fragment
    831..1688    +  CDS            NGFR (fragment): TNR16_HUMAN - Also known as TNFRSF16. Experimental evidence at protein level: Swiss-Prot protein existence level 1. Low affinity receptor which can bind to NGF, BDNF, NTF3, and NTF4. Forms a heterodimeric receptor with SORCS2 that binds the precursor forms of NGF, BDNF and NTF3 with high affinity, and has much lower affinity for mature NGF and BDNF (PubMed:24908487). Plays an important role in differentiation and survival of specific neuronal populations during development (By similarity). Can mediate cell survival as well as cell death of neural cells. Plays a role in the inactivation of RHOA
   1743..1868    +  CDS            STAT1 (fragment): STAT1_HUMAN - Experimental evidence at protein level: Swiss-Prot protein existence level 1. Signal transducer and transcription activator that mediates cellular responses to interferons (IFNs), cytokine KITLG/SCF and other cytokines and other growth factors. Following type I IFN (IFN-alpha and IFN-beta) binding to cell surface receptors, signaling via protein kinases leads to activation of Jak kinases (TYK2 and JAK1) and to tyrosine phosphorylation of STAT1 and STAT2. The phosphorylated STATs dimerize and associate with ISGF3G/IRF-9 to form a complex termed ISGF3 transcription factor, that ent
   2142..2177    +  misc_feature   MCS (fragment): pUC18/19 multiple cloning site
   2214..2230    -  protein_bind   lac operator: The lac repressor binds to the lac operator to inhibit transcription in E. coli. This inhibition can be relieved by adding lactose or isopropyl-β-D-thiogalactopyranoside (IPTG). lac repressor encoded by lacI
   2238..2268    -  promoter       lac promoter: promoter for the E. coli lac operon
   2283..2304    -  protein_bind   CAP binding site: CAP binding activates transcription in the presence of cAMP. E. coli catabolite activator protein
   2317..2409    -  CDS            lacI (fragment): lac repressor; lacI; The lac repressor binds to the lac operator to inhibit transcription in E. coli. This inhibition can be relieved by adding lactose or isopropyl-β-D-thiogalactopyranoside (IPTG).
   2592..3180    -  rep_origin     ori: high-copy-number ColE1/pMB1/pBR322/pUC origin of replication
   3351..4211    -  CDS            AmpR: β-lactamase; bla; confers resistance to ampicillin, carbenicillin, and related antibiotics
   4212..4316    -  promoter       AmpR promoter: bla
