[The description below was written by a language model from this plasmid's Addgene catalogue record and pLannotate feature annotations shown in this document.]
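Description:
pTR-457 tNGFR-P2A-STAT1 is a 4.4 kb pUC19-based plasmid that carries a homology-directed repair template for CRISPR knock-in at the human STAT1 locus. It is not an expression vector. It is maintained in E. coli through the high-copy ColE1/pUC origin and selected with ampicillin via the β-lactamase gene and its native promoter. The remaining annotated backbone elements are pUC19 remnants that play no role in the payload: interrupted lacZα, the lac promoter, operator and CAP site, a partial multiple cloning site, and short rop, bom and lacI fragments.

The insert sits within the disrupted lacZα/MCS region. It contains a partial coding sequence for human NGFR (the low-affinity nerve growth factor receptor), consistent with the truncated tNGFR named in the record. A short gap follows, and then a small fragment matching the STAT1 coding sequence. The construct name indicates that a P2A self-cleaving peptide lies between the two, although the feature table does not annotate it separately. No mammalian promoter or polyadenylation signal is detected. This fits a design in which tNGFR-P2A is integrated in frame ahead of STAT1 coding sequence, so that the endogenous promoter would drive both proteins and ribosomal skipping at P2A would separate them. The unannotated stretches flanking the cassette presumably serve as STAT1 genomic homology arms, but the record does not define their boundaries. It also does not describe any guide RNA or nuclease, which would have to be supplied separately.

The stated purpose is knock-in of truncated NGFR at a target gene. There, tNGFR typically serves as a signalling-impaired cell-surface marker for detecting or enriching edited cells. The associated publication concerns high-yield genome engineering in primary cells.
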