Addgene plasmid #186059: pTR-457 tNGFR-P2A-STAT1
Purpose: Knockin of truncated NGFR to target gene
Depositing lab: Alexander Marson. Depositing organization: J. David Gladstone Institutes. Publication: High-yield genome engineering in primary cells using a hybrid ssDNA repair template and small-molecule cocktails. Shy BR, Vykunta VS, Ha A, Talbot A, Roth TL, Nguyen DN, Pfeifer WG, Chen YY, Blaeschke F, Shifrut E, Vedova S, Mamedov MR, Chung JJ, Li H, Yu R, Wu D, Wolf J, Martin TG, Castro CE, Ye L, Esensten JH, Eyquem J, Marson A. Nat Biotechnol. 2022 Aug 25:10.1038/s41587-022-01418-8. doi: 10.1038/s41587-022-01418-8. PubMed 36008610.
Backbone
  Vector backbone: PUC19
  Vector type: CRISPR
Growth in bacteria
  Bacterial resistance: Ampicillin, 100 μg/mL
  Growth temperature: 37°C
  Growth strain: DH5alpha
  Copy number: High Copy
Gene/Insert
  Gene/Insert name: STAT1
  Species: H. sapiens (human)
  Mutation: WT with tNGFR sequence
  Entrez Gene: STAT1 (a.k.a. CANDF7, IMD31A, IMD31B, IMD31C, ISGF-3, STAT91)
  Cloning method: Unknown
Terms and licenses: Academic/Nonprofit Terms; Industry Terms: Not Available to Industry
Depositor comments: Please visit https://www.biorxiv.org/content/10.1101/2021.09.02.458799v1 for bioRxiv preprint.
How to cite: pTR-457 tNGFR-P2A-STAT1 was a gift from Alexander Marson (Addgene plasmid # 186059 ; http://n2t.net/addgene:186059 ; RRID:Addgene_186059)
